Addgene plasmid #113681: pJEP305-pAAV-EFS-dSaCas9-KRAB-pA
Purpose: A EFS driven de-catalyzed SaCas9 fused to KRAB domain for inhibition of transcription in targeted region.
Depositing lab: Jonathan Ploski. Depositing organization: University of Texas at Dallas. Publication: The Development of an AAV-Based CRISPR SaCas9 Genome Editing System That Can Be Delivered to Neurons in vivo and Regulated via Doxycycline and Cre-Recombinase. Kumar N, Stanford W, de Solis C, Aradhana, Abraham ND, Dao TJ, Thaseen S, Sairavi A, Gonzalez CU, Ploski JE. Front Mol Neurosci. 2018 Nov 13;11:413. doi: 10.3389/fnmol.2018.00413. eCollection 2018. PubMed 30483052.
Backbone
  Vector backbone: AAV
  Backbone manufacturer: Alligent Technologies
  Backbone size w/o insert (bp): 7118
  Total vector size (bp): 6784
  Vector type: AAV, CRISPR
Growth in bacteria
  Bacterial resistance: Ampicillin, 100 μg/mL
  Growth temperature: 37°C
  Growth strain: NEB Stable
  Copy number: High Copy
Gene/Insert
  Gene/Insert name: de-catalyzed SaCas9
  Species: Synthetic
  Tag / fusion protein: KRAB (C terminal on insert); NLS (N terminal on insert); NLS (C terminal on insert)
Resource information
  A portion of this plasmid was derived from a plasmid made by: Jonathan Weissman, pHR-SFFV-dCas9-BFP-KRAB plasmid #46911
Terms and licenses: Academic/Nonprofit Terms; Industry Terms: Not Available to Industry
How to cite: pJEP305-pAAV-EFS-dSaCas9-KRAB-pA was a gift from Jonathan Ploski (Addgene plasmid # 113681 ; http://n2t.net/addgene:113681 ; RRID:Addgene_113681)
