[The description below was written by a language model from this plasmid's Addgene catalogue record and pLannotate feature annotations shown in this document.]
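Description:
pJEP305-pAAV-EFS-dSaCas9-KRAB-pA is an AAV transfer plasmid for CRISPR interference, carrying a catalytically inactive Staphylococcus aureus Cas9 fused to a KRAB repressor domain. The bacterial backbone provides a high-copy ColE1/pUC-type origin and an ampicillin resistance gene (β-lactamase with its own promoter), plus a filamentous phage origin annotated as f1 or M13 depending on the sequence record. Small remnants of pBR322 bom and rop are also detected. The catalogue lists a recombination-reduced E. coli strain for propagation, which is usual for plasmids containing repeat-rich ITRs.

The expression cassette sits between two AAV2 inverted terminal repeats, which allow the intervening DNA to be replicated and packaged into recombinant AAV particles when rep/cap and helper functions are supplied in trans. Transcription is driven by the EFS promoter, the compact core of the human EF-1α promoter. Its small size, like that of SaCas9, helps keep the cassette within AAV packaging capacity. The open reading frame encodes dSaCas9 with N- and C-terminal nuclear localization signals (the nucleoplasmin bipartite NLS is annotated downstream of Cas9), followed by the ZNF10 KRAB domain, and ends with a short SV40 polyadenylation signal. The KRAB portion is recorded as derived from an earlier dCas9-BFP-KRAB lentiviral construct.

No guide RNA cassette is annotated, so the sgRNA that directs the fusion to a promoter or regulatory region would presumably come from a separate construct. The stated purpose is transcriptional inhibition at targeted loci, and the associated publication concerns AAV delivery to neurons in vivo. The depositor sequence shows an intact left ITR, whereas the sequencing-derived record, slightly shorter, shows only fragments of it.
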