Features (pLannotate 1.2.2; 14 found; start..end, strand, type, name):
      1..141     -  repeat_region  AAV2 ITR: inverted terminal repeat of adeno-associated virus serotype 2 inverted
    181..392     +  promoter       EF-1α core promoter: core promoter for human elongation factor EF-1α
    482..3637    +  CDS            cas9: CAS9_STAAU - Experimental evidence at protein level: Swiss-Prot protein existence level 1. CRISPR (clustered regularly interspaced short palindromic repeat) is an adaptive immune system that provides protection against mobile genetic elements (viruses, transposable elements and conjugative plasmids). CRISPR clusters contain spacers, sequences complementary to antecedent mobile elements, and target invading nucleic acids. CRISPR clusters are transcribed and processed into CRISPR RNA (crRNA). In type II CRISPR systems correct processing of pre-crRNA requires a trans- encoded small RNA (tracrRNA)
   3638..3685    +  CDS            nucleoplasmin NLS: bipartite nuclear localization signal from nucleoplasmin
   3737..3922    +  CDS            KRAB: Krüppel-associated box (KRAB) transcriptional repression domain from the human zinc finger protein ZNF10 (Margolin et al., 1994)
   3957..4032    +  polyA_signal   SV40 poly(A) signal (fragment): SV40 polyadenylation signal
   4047..4187    +  repeat_region  AAV2 ITR: inverted terminal repeat of adeno-associated virus serotype 2 inverted
   4192..4243    -  misc_feature   bom (fragment): basis of mobility region from pBR322
   4262..4642    +  rep_origin     M13 ori (sequence partly withheld): M13 bacteriophage origin of replication; arrow indicates direction of (+) strand synthesis
   4718..4767    -  misc_feature   bom (fragment): basis of mobility region from pBR322
   4869..4904    -  CDS            rop (fragment): Rop protein, which maintains plasmids at low copy number; rop
   4999..5103    +  promoter       AmpR promoter: bla
   5104..5964    +  CDS            AmpR: β-lactamase; bla; confers resistance to ampicillin, carbenicillin, and related antibiotics
   6135..6723    +  rep_origin     ori: high-copy-number ColE1/pMB1/pBR322/pUC origin of replication
>Addgene plasmid #113681 | pJEP305-pAAV-EFS-dSaCas9-KRAB-pA | depositor full sequence | sequence record 214976 | pJEP305-pAAV-EFS-dSaCas9-KRAB-pA sequence 6784 bps
CCTGCAGGCAGCTGCGCGCTCGCTCGCTCACTGAGGCCGCCCGGGCAAAGCCCGGGCGTCGGGCGACCTT
TGGTCGCCCGGCCTCAGTGAGCGAGCGAGCGCGCAGAGAGGGAGTGGCCAACTCCATCACTAGGGGTTCC
TGCGGCCGCACGCGTTCGAGTGGCTCCGGTGCCCGTCAGTGGGCAGAGCGCACATCGCCCACAGTCCCCG
AGAAGTTGGGGGGAGGGGTCGGCAATTGAACGGGTGCCTAGAGAAGGTGGCGCGGGGTAAACTGGGAAAG
TGATGTCGTGTACTGGCTCCGCCTTTTTCCCGAGGGTGGGGGAGAACCGTATATAAGTGCAGTAGTCGCC
GTGAACGTTCTTTTTCGCAACGGGTTTGCCGCCAGAACACAGGTGTCGTGACGCGGGAATTCGGTACCAC
CGGTGCCACCATGGCCCCAAAGAAGAAGCGGAAGGTCGGTATCCACGGAGTCCCAGCAGCCAAGCGGAAC
TACATCCTGGGCCTGGCCATCGGCATCACCAGCGTGGGCTACGGCATCATCGACTACGAGACACGGGACG
TGATCGATGCCGGCGTGCGGCTGTTCAAAGAGGCCAACGTGGAAAACAACGAGGGCAGGCGGAGCAAGAG
AGGCGCCAGAAGGCTGAAGCGGCGGAGGCGGCATAGAATCCAGAGAGTGAAGAAGCTGCTGTTCGACTAC
AACCTGCTGACCGACCACAGCGAGCTGAGCGGCATCAACCCCTACGAGGCCAGAGTGAAGGGCCTGAGCC
AGAAGCTGAGCGAGGAAGAGTTCTCTGCCGCCCTGCTGCACCTGGCCAAGAGAAGAGGCGTGCACAACGT
GAACGAGGTGGAAGAGGACACCGGCAACGAGCTGTCCACCAAAGAGCAGATCAGCCGGAACAGCAAGGCC
CTGGAAGAGAAATACGTGGCCGAACTGCAGCTGGAACGGCTGAAGAAAGACGGCGAAGTGCGGGGCAGCA
TCAACAGATTCAAGACCAGCGACTACGTGAAAGAAGCCAAACAGCTGCTGAAGGTGCAGAAGGCCTACCA
CCAGCTGGACCAGAGCTTCATCGACACCTACATCGACCTGCTGGAAACCCGGCGGACCTACTATGAGGGA
CCTGGCGAGGGCAGCCCCTTCGGCTGGAAGGACATCAAAGAATGGTACGAGATGCTGATGGGCCACTGCA
CCTACTTCCCCGAGGAACTGCGGAGCGTGAAGTACGCCTACAACGCCGACCTGTACAACGCCCTGAACGA
CCTGAACAATCTCGTGATCACCAGGGACGAGAACGAGAAGCTGGAATATTACGAGAAGTTCCAGATCATC
GAGAACGTGTTCAAGCAGAAGAAGAAGCCCACCCTGAAGCAGATCGCCAAAGAAATCCTCGTGAACGAAG
AGGATATTAAGGGCTACAGAGTGACCAGCACCGGCAAGCCCGAGTTCACCAACCTGAAGGTGTACCACGA
CATCAAGGACATTACCGCCCGGAAAGAGATTATTGAGAACGCCGAGCTGCTGGATCAGATTGCCAAGATC
CTGACCATCTACCAGAGCAGCGAGGACATCCAGGAAGAACTGACCAATCTGAACTCCGAGCTGACCCAGG
AAGAGATCGAGCAGATCTCTAATCTGAAGGGCTATACCGGCACCCACAACCTGAGCCTGAAGGCCATCAA
CCTGATCCTGGACGAGCTGTGGCACACCAACGACAACCAGATCGCTATCTTCAACCGGCTGAAGCTGGTG
CCCAAGAAGGTGGACCTGTCCCAGCAGAAAGAGATCCCCACCACCCTGGTGGACGACTTCATCCTGAGCC
CCGTCGTGAAGAGAAGCTTCATCCAGAGCATCAAAGTGATCAACGCCATCATCAAGAAGTACGGCCTGCC
CAACGACATCATTATCGAGCTGGCCCGCGAGAAGAACTCCAAGGACGCCCAGAAAATGATCAACGAGATG
CAGAAGCGGAACCGGCAGACCAACGAGCGGATCGAGGAAATCATCCGGACCACCGGCAAAGAGAACGCCA
AGTACCTGATCGAGAAGATCAAGCTGCACGACATGCAGGAAGGCAAGTGCCTGTACAGCCTGGAAGCCAT
CCCTCTGGAAGATCTGCTGAACAACCCCTTCAACTATGAGGTGGACCACATCATCCCCAGAAGCGTGTCC
TTCGACAACAGCTTCAACAACAAGGTGCTCGTGAAGCAGGAAGAAGCCAGCAAGAAGGGCAACCGGACCC
CATTCCAGTACCTGAGCAGCAGCGACAGCAAGATCAGCTACGAAACCTTCAAGAAGCACATCCTGAATCT
GGCCAAGGGCAAGGGCAGAATCAGCAAGACCAAGAAAGAGTATCTGCTGGAAGAACGGGACATCAACAGG
TTCTCCGTGCAGAAAGACTTCATCAACCGGAACCTGGTGGATACCAGATACGCCACCAGAGGCCTGATGA
ACCTGCTGCGGAGCTACTTCAGAGTGAACAACCTGGACGTGAAAGTGAAGTCCATCAATGGCGGCTTCAC
CAGCTTTCTGCGGCGGAAGTGGAAGTTTAAGAAAGAGCGGAACAAGGGGTACAAGCACCACGCCGAGGAC
GCCCTGATCATTGCCAACGCCGATTTCATCTTCAAAGAGTGGAAGAAACTGGACAAGGCCAAAAAAGTGA
TGGAAAACCAGATGTTCGAGGAAAAGCAGGCCGAGAGCATGCCCGAGATCGAAACCGAGCAGGAGTACAA
AGAGATCTTCATCACCCCCCACCAGATCAAGCACATTAAGGACTTCAAGGACTACAAGTACAGCCACCGG
GTGGACAAGAAGCCTAATAGAGAGCTGATTAACGACACCCTGTACTCCACCCGGAAGGACGACAAGGGCA
ACACCCTGATCGTGAACAATCTGAACGGCCTGTACGACAAGGACAATGACAAGCTGAAAAAGCTGATCAA
CAAGAGCCCCGAAAAGCTGCTGATGTACCACCACGACCCCCAGACCTACCAGAAACTGAAGCTGATTATG
GAACAGTACGGCGACGAGAAGAATCCCCTGTACAAGTACTACGAGGAAACCGGGAACTACCTGACCAAGT
ACTCCAAAAAGGACAACGGCCCCGTGATCAAGAAGATTAAGTATTACGGCAACAAACTGAACGCCCATCT
GGACATCACCGACGACTACCCCAACAGCAGAAACAAGGTCGTGAAGCTGTCCCTGAAGCCCTACAGATTC
GACGTGTACCTGGACAATGGCGTGTACAAGTTCGTGACCGTGAAGAATCTGGATGTGATCAAAAAAGAAA
ACTACTACGAAGTGAATAGCAAGTGCTATGAGGAAGCTAAGAAGCTGAAGAAGATCAGCAACCAGGCCGA
GTTTATCGCCTCCTTCTACAACAACGATCTGATCAAGATCAACGGCGAGCTGTATAGAGTGATCGGCGTG
AACAACGACCTGCTGAACCGGATCGAAGTGAACATGATCGACATCACCTACCGCGAGTACCTGGAAAACA
TGAACGACAAGAGGCCCCCCAGGATCATTAAGACAATCGCCTCCAAGACCCAGAGCATTAAGAAGTACAG
CACAGACATTCTGGGCAACCTGTATGAAGTGAAATCTAAGAAGCACCCTCAGATCATCAAAAAGGGCAAA
AGGCCGGCGGCCACGAAAAAGGCCGGCCAGGCAAAAAAGAAAAAGGGATCCGGCGGTGGCGGAGGGATGG
ATGCTAAGTCACTAACTGCCTGGTCCCGGACACTGGTGACCTTCAAGGATGTATTTGTGGACTTCACCAG
GGAGGAGTGGAAGCTGCTGGACACTGCTCAGCAGATCGTGTACAGAAATGTGATGCTGGAGAACTATAAG
AACCTGGTTTCCTTGGGTTATCAGCTTACTAAGCCAGATGTGATCCTCCGGTTGGAGAAGGGAGAAGAGC
CCTAGTCTAGACATATGGATATCTGACTAGTCTCGAGTTTATTGCAGCTTATAATGGTTACAAATAAAGC
AATAGCATCACAAATTTCACAAATAAAGCATTTTTTTCACTGGACCGAGCGGCCGCAGGAACCCCTAGTG
ATGGAGTTGGCCACTCCCTCTCTGCGCGCTCGCTCGCTCACTGAGGCCGGGCGACCAAAGGTCGCCCGAC
GCCCGGGCTTTGCCCGGGCGGCCTCAGTGAGCGAGCGAGCGCGCAGCTGCCTGCAGGGGCGCCTGATGCG
GTATTTTCTCCTTACGCATCTGTGCGGTATTTCACACCGCATA
[142 nt withheld, positions 4244-4385]
C
[141 nt withheld, positions 4387-4527]
CCTTTGACGTTGGAGTCCACGTTCTTT
[37 nt withheld, positions 4555-4591]
ACCCTATCTCGGGCTATTCTTTTGATTTATAAGGGATTTTGCCGATTTCGGCCTATTGGTTAAAAAATGA
GCTGATTTAACAAAAATTTAACGCGAATTTTAACAAAATATTAACGTTTACAATTTTATGGTGCACTCTC
AGTACAATCTGCTCTGATGCCGCATAGTTAAGCCAGCCCCGACACCCGCCAACACCCGCTGACGCGCCCT
GACGGGCTTGTCTGCTCCCGGCATCCGCTTACAGACAAGCTGTGACCGTCTCCGGGAGCTGCATGTGTCA
GAGGTTTTCACCGTCATCACCGAAACGCGCGAGACGAAAGGGCCTCGTGATACGCCTATTTTTATAGGTT
AATGTCATGATAATAATGGTTTCTTAGACGTCAGGTGGCACTTTTCGGGGAAATGTGCGCGGAACCCCTA
TTTGTTTATTTTTCTAAATACATTCAAATATGTATCCGCTCATGAGACAATAACCCTGATAAATGCTTCA
ATAATATTGAAAAAGGAAGAGTATGAGTATTCAACATTTCCGTGTCGCCCTTATTCCCTTTTTTGCGGCA
TTTTGCCTTCCTGTTTTTGCTCACCCAGAAACGCTGGTGAAAGTAAAAGATGCTGAAGATCAGTTGGGTG
CACGAGTGGGTTACATCGAACTGGATCTCAACAGCGGTAAGATCCTTGAGAGTTTTCGCCCCGAAGAACG
TTTTCCAATGATGAGCACTTTTAAAGTTCTGCTATGTGGCGCGGTATTATCCCGTATTGACGCCGGGCAA
GAGCAACTCGGTCGCCGCATACACTATTCTCAGAATGACTTGGTTGAGTACTCACCAGTCACAGAAAAGC
ATCTTACGGATGGCATGACAGTAAGAGAATTATGCAGTGCTGCCATAACCATGAGTGATAACACTGCGGC
CAACTTACTTCTGACAACGATCGGAGGACCGAAGGAGCTAACCGCTTTTTTGCACAACATGGGGGATCAT
GTAACTCGCCTTGATCGTTGGGAACCGGAGCTGAATGAAGCCATACCAAACGACGAGCGTGACACCACGA
TGCCTGTAGCAATGGCAACAACGTTGCGCAAACTATTAACTGGCGAACTACTTACTCTAGCTTCCCGGCA
ACAATTAATAGACTGGATGGAGGCGGATAAAGTTGCAGGACCACTTCTGCGCTCGGCCCTTCCGGCTGGC
TGGTTTATTGCTGATAAATCTGGAGCCGGTGAGCGTGGGTCTCGCGGTATCATTGCAGCACTGGGGCCAG
ATGGTAAGCCCTCCCGTATCGTAGTTATCTACACGACGGGGAGTCAGGCAACTATGGATGAACGAAATAG
ACAGATCGCTGAGATAGGTGCCTCACTGATTAAGCATTGGTAACTGTCAGACCAAGTTTACTCATATATA
CTTTAGATTGATTTAAAACTTCATTTTTAATTTAAAAGGATCTAGGTGAAGATCCTTTTTGATAATCTCA
TGACCAAAATCCCTTAACGTGAGTTTTCGTTCCACTGAGCGTCAGACCCCGTAGAAAAGATCAAAGGATC
TTCTTGAGATCCTTTTTTTCTGCGCGTAATCTGCTGCTTGCAAACAAAAAAACCACCGCTACCAGCGGTG
GTTTGTTTGCCGGATCAAGAGCTACCAACTCTTTTTCCGAAGGTAACTGGCTTCAGCAGAGCGCAGATAC
CAAATACTGTCCTTCTAGTGTAGCCGTAGTTAGGCCACCACTTCAAGAACTCTGTAGCACCGCCTACATA
CCTCGCTCTGCTAATCCTGTTACCAGTGGCTGCTGCCAGTGGCGATAAGTCGTGTCTTACCGGGTTGGAC
TCAAGACGATAGTTACCGGATAAGGCGCAGCGGTCGGGCTGAACGGGGGGTTCGTGCACACAGCCCAGCT
TGGAGCGAACGACCTACACCGAACTGAGATACCTACAGCGTGAGCTATGAGAAAGCGCCACGCTTCCCGA
AGGGAGAAAGGCGGACAGGTATCCGGTAAGCGGCAGGGTCGGAACAGGAGAGCGCACGAGGGAGCTTCCA
GGGGGAAACGCCTGGTATCTTTATAGTCCTGTCGGGTTTCGCCACCTCTGACTTGAGCGTCGATTTTTGT
GATGCTCGTCAGGGGGGCGGAGCCTATGGAAAAACGCCAGCAACGCGGCCTTTTTACGGTTCCTGGCCTT
TTGCTGGCCTTTTGCTCACATGT
