Features (pLannotate 1.2.2; 15 found; start..end, strand, type, name):
     12..39      +  repeat_region  AAV2 ITR (fragment): inverted terminal repeat of adeno-associated virus serotype 2 inverted
     68..95      +  repeat_region  AAV2 ITR (fragment): inverted terminal repeat of adeno-associated virus serotype 2 inverted
    170..381     +  promoter       EF-1α core promoter: core promoter for human elongation factor EF-1α
    471..3626    +  CDS            cas9: CAS9_STAAU - Experimental evidence at protein level: Swiss-Prot protein existence level 1. CRISPR (clustered regularly interspaced short palindromic repeat) is an adaptive immune system that provides protection against mobile genetic elements (viruses, transposable elements and conjugative plasmids). CRISPR clusters contain spacers, sequences complementary to antecedent mobile elements, and target invading nucleic acids. CRISPR clusters are transcribed and processed into CRISPR RNA (crRNA). In type II CRISPR systems correct processing of pre-crRNA requires a trans- encoded small RNA (tracrRNA)
   3627..3674    +  CDS            nucleoplasmin NLS: bipartite nuclear localization signal from nucleoplasmin
   3726..3911    +  CDS            KRAB: Krüppel-associated box (KRAB) transcriptional repression domain from the human zinc finger protein ZNF10 (Margolin et al., 1994)
   3946..4021    +  polyA_signal   SV40 poly(A) signal (fragment): SV40 polyadenylation signal
   4036..4176    +  repeat_region  AAV2 ITR: inverted terminal repeat of adeno-associated virus serotype 2 inverted
   4181..4232    -  misc_feature   bom (fragment): basis of mobility region from pBR322
   4251..4706    +  rep_origin     f1 ori (sequence partly withheld): f1 bacteriophage origin of replication; arrow indicates direction of (+) strand synthesis
   4707..4756    -  misc_feature   bom (fragment): basis of mobility region from pBR322
   4858..4893    -  CDS            rop (fragment): Rop protein, which maintains plasmids at low copy number; rop
   4988..5092    +  promoter       AmpR promoter: bla
   5093..5953    +  CDS            AmpR: β-lactamase; bla; confers resistance to ampicillin, carbenicillin, and related antibiotics
   6124..6712    +  rep_origin     ori: high-copy-number ColE1/pMB1/pBR322/pUC origin of replication
>Addgene plasmid #113681 | pJEP305-pAAV-EFS-dSaCas9-KRAB-pA | addgene full sequence | sequence record 233640 | Addgene NGS Result
CCTGCAGGCAGCTGCGCGCTCGCTCGCTCACTGAGGCCGCCCGGGCGTCGGGCGACCTTTGGTCGCCCGG
CCTCAGTGAGCGAGCGAGCGCGCAGAGAGGGAGTGGCCAACTCCATCACTAGGGGTTCCTGCGGCCGCAC
GCGTTCGAGTGGCTCCGGTGCCCGTCAGTGGGCAGAGCGCACATCGCCCACAGTCCCCGAGAAGTTGGGG
GGAGGGGTCGGCAATTGAACCGGTGCCTAGAGAAGGTGGCGCGGGGTAAACTGGGAAAGTGATGTCGTGT
ACTGGCTCCGCCTTTTTCCCGAGGGTGGGGGAGAACCGTATATAAGTGCAGTAGTCGCCGTGAACGTTCT
TTTTCGCAACGGGTTTGCCGCCAGAACACAGGTGTCGTGACGCGGGAATTCGGTACCACCGGTGCCACCA
TGGCCCCAAAGAAGAAGCGGAAGGTCGGTATCCACGGAGTCCCAGCAGCCAAGCGGAACTACATCCTGGG
CCTGGCCATCGGCATCACCAGCGTGGGCTACGGCATCATCGACTACGAGACACGGGACGTGATCGATGCC
GGCGTGCGGCTGTTCAAAGAGGCCAACGTGGAAAACAACGAGGGCAGGCGGAGCAAGAGAGGCGCCAGAA
GGCTGAAGCGGCGGAGGCGGCATAGAATCCAGAGAGTGAAGAAGCTGCTGTTCGACTACAACCTGCTGAC
CGACCACAGCGAGCTGAGCGGCATCAACCCCTACGAGGCCAGAGTGAAGGGCCTGAGCCAGAAGCTGAGC
GAGGAAGAGTTCTCTGCCGCCCTGCTGCACCTGGCCAAGAGAAGAGGCGTGCACAACGTGAACGAGGTGG
AAGAGGACACCGGCAACGAGCTGTCCACCAAAGAGCAGATCAGCCGGAACAGCAAGGCCCTGGAAGAGAA
ATACGTGGCCGAACTGCAGCTGGAACGGCTGAAGAAAGACGGCGAAGTGCGGGGCAGCATCAACAGATTC
AAGACCAGCGACTACGTGAAAGAAGCCAAACAGCTGCTGAAGGTGCAGAAGGCCTACCACCAGCTGGACC
AGAGCTTCATCGACACCTACATCGACCTGCTGGAAACCCGGCGGACCTACTATGAGGGACCTGGCGAGGG
CAGCCCCTTCGGCTGGAAGGACATCAAAGAATGGTACGAGATGCTGATGGGCCACTGCACCTACTTCCCC
GAGGAACTGCGGAGCGTGAAGTACGCCTACAACGCCGACCTGTACAACGCCCTGAACGACCTGAACAATC
TCGTGATCACCAGGGACGAGAACGAGAAGCTGGAATATTACGAGAAGTTCCAGATCATCGAGAACGTGTT
CAAGCAGAAGAAGAAGCCCACCCTGAAGCAGATCGCCAAAGAAATCCTCGTGAACGAAGAGGATATTAAG
GGCTACAGAGTGACCAGCACCGGCAAGCCCGAGTTCACCAACCTGAAGGTGTACCACGACATCAAGGACA
TTACCGCCCGGAAAGAGATTATTGAGAACGCCGAGCTGCTGGATCAGATTGCCAAGATCCTGACCATCTA
CCAGAGCAGCGAGGACATCCAGGAAGAACTGACCAATCTGAACTCCGAGCTGACCCAGGAAGAGATCGAG
CAGATCTCTAATCTGAAGGGCTATACCGGCACCCACAACCTGAGCCTGAAGGCCATCAACCTGATCCTGG
ACGAGCTGTGGCACACCAACGACAACCAGATCGCTATCTTCAACCGGCTGAAGCTGGTGCCCAAGAAGGT
GGACCTGTCCCAGCAGAAAGAGATCCCCACCACCCTGGTGGACGACTTCATCCTGAGCCCCGTCGTGAAG
AGAAGCTTCATCCAGAGCATCAAAGTGATCAACGCCATCATCAAGAAGTACGGCCTGCCCAACGACATCA
TTATCGAGCTGGCCCGCGAGAAGAACTCCAAGGACGCCCAGAAAATGATCAACGAGATGCAGAAGCGGAA
CCGGCAGACCAACGAGCGGATCGAGGAAATCATCCGGACCACCGGCAAAGAGAACGCCAAGTACCTGATC
GAGAAGATCAAGCTGCACGACATGCAGGAAGGCAAGTGCCTGTACAGCCTGGAAGCCATCCCTCTGGAAG
ATCTGCTGAACAACCCCTTCAACTATGAGGTGGACCACATCATCCCCAGAAGCGTGTCCTTCGACAACAG
CTTCAACAACAAGGTGCTCGTGAAGCAGGAAGAAGCCAGCAAGAAGGGCAACCGGACCCCATTCCAGTAC
CTGAGCAGCAGCGACAGCAAGATCAGCTACGAAACCTTCAAGAAGCACATCCTGAATCTGGCCAAGGGCA
AGGGCAGAATCAGCAAGACCAAGAAAGAGTATCTGCTGGAAGAACGGGACATCAACAGGTTCTCCGTGCA
GAAAGACTTCATCAACCGGAACCTGGTGGATACCAGATACGCCACCAGAGGCCTGATGAACCTGCTGCGG
AGCTACTTCAGAGTGAACAACCTGGACGTGAAAGTGAAGTCCATCAATGGCGGCTTCACCAGCTTTCTGC
GGCGGAAGTGGAAGTTTAAGAAAGAGCGGAACAAGGGGTACAAGCACCACGCCGAGGACGCCCTGATCAT
TGCCAACGCCGATTTCATCTTCAAAGAGTGGAAGAAACTGGACAAGGCCAAAAAAGTGATGGAAAACCAG
ATGTTCGAGGAAAAGCAGGCCGAGAGCATGCCCGAGATCGAAACCGAGCAGGAGTACAAAGAGATCTTCA
TCACCCCCCACCAGATCAAGCACATTAAGGACTTCAAGGACTACAAGTACAGCCACCGGGTGGACAAGAA
GCCTAATAGAGAGCTGATTAACGACACCCTGTACTCCACCCGGAAGGACGACAAGGGCAACACCCTGATC
GTGAACAATCTGAACGGCCTGTACGACAAGGACAATGACAAGCTGAAAAAGCTGATCAACAAGAGCCCCG
AAAAGCTGCTGATGTACCACCACGACCCCCAGACCTACCAGAAACTGAAGCTGATTATGGAACAGTACGG
CGACGAGAAGAATCCCCTGTACAAGTACTACGAGGAAACCGGGAACTACCTGACCAAGTACTCCAAAAAG
GACAACGGCCCCGTGATCAAGAAGATTAAGTATTACGGCAACAAACTGAACGCCCATCTGGACATCACCG
ACGACTACCCCAACAGCAGAAACAAGGTCGTGAAGCTGTCCCTGAAGCCCTACAGATTCGACGTGTACCT
GGACAATGGCGTGTACAAGTTCGTGACCGTGAAGAATCTGGATGTGATCAAAAAAGAAAACTACTACGAA
GTGAATAGCAAGTGCTATGAGGAAGCTAAGAAGCTGAAGAAGATCAGCAACCAGGCCGAGTTTATCGCCT
CCTTCTACAACAACGATCTGATCAAGATCAACGGCGAGCTGTATAGAGTGATCGGCGTGAACAACGACCT
GCTGAACCGGATCGAAGTGAACATGATCGACATCACCTACCGCGAGTACCTGGAAAACATGAACGACAAG
AGGCCCCCCAGGATCATTAAGACAATCGCCTCCAAGACCCAGAGCATTAAGAAGTACAGCACAGACATTC
TGGGCAACCTGTATGAAGTGAAATCTAAGAAGCACCCTCAGATCATCAAAAAGGGCAAAAGGCCGGCGGC
CACGAAAAAGGCCGGCCAGGCAAAAAAGAAAAAGGGATCCGGCGGTGGCGGAGGGATGGATGCTAAGTCA
CTAACTGCCTGGTCCCGGACACTGGTGACCTTCAAGGATGTATTTGTGGACTTCACCAGGGAGGAGTGGA
AGCTGCTGGACACTGCTCAGCAGATCGTGTACAGAAATGTGATGCTGGAGAACTATAAGAACCTGGTTTC
CTTGGGTTATCAGCTTACTAAGCCAGATGTGATCCTCCGGTTGGAGAAGGGAGAAGAGCCCTAGTCTAGA
CATATGGATATCTGACTAGTCTCGAGTTTATTGCAGCTTATAATGGTTACAAATAAAGCAATAGCATCAC
AAATTTCACAAATAAAGCATTTTTTTCACTGGACCGAGCGGCCGCAGGAACCCCTAGTGATGGAGTTGGC
CACTCCCTCTCTGCGCGCTCGCTCGCTCACTGAGGCCGGGCGACCAAAGGTCGCCCGACGCCCGGGCTTT
GCCCGGGCGGCCTCAGTGAGCGAGCGAGCGCGCAGCTGCCTGCAGGGGCGCCTGATGCGGTATTTTCTCC
TTACGCATCTGTGCGGTATTTCACACCGCATA
[95 nt withheld, positions 4233-4327]
T
[46 nt withheld, positions 4329-4374]
C
[141 nt withheld, positions 4376-4516]
CCTTTGACGTTGGAGTCCACGTTCTTT
[37 nt withheld, positions 4544-4580]
ACTCTATCTCGGGCTATTCTTTTGATTTATAAGGGATTTTGCCGATTTCGGTCTATTGGTTAAAAAATGA
GCTGATTTAACAAAAATTTAACGCGAATTTTAACAAAATATTAACGTTTACAATTTTATGGTGCACTCTC
AGTACAATCTGCTCTGATGCCGCATAGTTAAGCCAGCCCCGACACCCGCCAACACCCGCTGACGCGCCCT
GACGGGCTTGTCTGCTCCCGGCATCCGCTTACAGACAAGCTGTGACCGTCTCCGGGAGCTGCATGTGTCA
GAGGTTTTCACCGTCATCACCGAAACGCGCGAGACGAAAGGGCCTCGTGATACGCCTATTTTTATAGGTT
AATGTCATGATAATAATGGTTTCTTAGACGTCAGGTGGCACTTTTCGGGGAAATGTGCGCGGAACCCCTA
TTTGTTTATTTTTCTAAATACATTCAAATATGTATCCGCTCATGAGACAATAACCCTGATAAATGCTTCA
ATAATATTGAAAAAGGAAGAGTATGAGTATTCAACATTTCCGTGTCGCCCTTATTCCCTTTTTTGCGGCA
TTTTGCCTTCCTGTTTTTGCTCACCCAGAAACGCTGGTGAAAGTAAAAGATGCTGAAGATCAGTTGGGTG
CACGAGTGGGTTACATCGAACTGGATCTCAACAGCGGTAAGATCCTTGAGAGTTTTCGCCCCGAAGAACG
TTTTCCAATGATGAGCACTTTTAAAGTTCTGCTATGTGGCGCGGTATTATCCCGTATTGACGCCGGGCAA
GAGCAACTCGGTCGCCGCATACACTATTCTCAGAATGACTTGGTTGAGTACTCACCAGTCACAGAAAAGC
ATCTTACGGATGGCATGACAGTAAGAGAATTATGCAGTGCTGCCATAACCATGAGTGATAACACTGCGGC
CAACTTACTTCTGACAACGATCGGAGGACCGAAGGAGCTAACCGCTTTTTTGCACAACATGGGGGATCAT
GTAACTCGCCTTGATCGTTGGGAACCGGAGCTGAATGAAGCCATACCAAACGACGAGCGTGACACCACGA
TGCCTGTAGCAATGGCAACAACGTTGCGCAAACTATTAACTGGCGAACTACTTACTCTAGCTTCCCGGCA
ACAATTAATAGACTGGATGGAGGCGGATAAAGTTGCAGGACCACTTCTGCGCTCGGCCCTTCCGGCTGGC
TGGTTTATTGCTGATAAATCTGGAGCCGGTGAGCGTGGGTCTCGCGGTATCATTGCAGCACTGGGGCCAG
ATGGTAAGCCCTCCCGTATCGTAGTTATCTACACGACGGGGAGTCAGGCAACTATGGATGAACGAAATAG
ACAGATCGCTGAGATAGGTGCCTCACTGATTAAGCATTGGTAACTGTCAGACCAAGTTTACTCATATATA
CTTTAGATTGATTTAAAACTTCATTTTTAATTTAAAAGGATCTAGGTGAAGATCCTTTTTGATAATCTCA
TGACCAAAATCCCTTAACGTGAGTTTTCGTTCCACTGAGCGTCAGACCCCGTAGAAAAGATCAAAGGATC
TTCTTGAGATCCTTTTTTTCTGCGCGTAATCTGCTGCTTGCAAACAAAAAAACCACCGCTACCAGCGGTG
GTTTGTTTGCCGGATCAAGAGCTACCAACTCTTTTTCCGAAGGTAACTGGCTTCAGCAGAGCGCAGATAC
CAAATACTGTTCTTCTAGTGTAGCCGTAGTTAGGCCACCACTTCAAGAACTCTGTAGCACCGCCTACATA
CCTCGCTCTGCTAATCCTGTTACCAGTGGCTGCTGCCAGTGGCGATAAGTCGTGTCTTACCGGGTTGGAC
TCAAGACGATAGTTACCGGATAAGGCGCAGCGGTCGGGCTGAACGGGGGGTTCGTGCACACAGCCCAGCT
TGGAGCGAACGACCTACACCGAACTGAGATACCTACAGCGTGAGCTATGAGAAAGCGCCACGCTTCCCGA
AGGGAGAAAGGCGGACAGGTATCCGGTAAGCGGCAGGGTCGGAACAGGAGAGCGCACGAGGGAGCTTCCA
GGGGGAAACGCCTGGTATCTTTATAGTCCTGTCGGGTTTCGCCACCTCTGACTTGAGCGTCGATTTTTGT
GATGCTCGTCAGGGGGGCGGAGCCTATGGAAAAACGCCAGCAACGCGGCCTTTTTACGGTTCCTGGCCTT
TTGCTGGCCTTTTGCTCACATGT
